Addgene plasmid #224245: pFastBacHTa_HCK
Purpose: Expression of human HCK Kinase in insect cells (SF9 cells)
Depositing lab: Andrew Mesecar. Depositing organization: Purdue University.
Backbone
  Vector backbone: pFastBacHT A
  Backbone manufacturer: Genscript
  Backbone size w/o insert (bp): 4837
  Vector type: Insect Expression
Growth in bacteria
  Bacterial resistance: Ampicillin, 100 μg/mL
  Growth temperature: 37°C
  Growth strain: DH5alpha
  Copy number: High Copy
Gene/Insert
  Gene/Insert name: hck (alt name: AIPCV, JTK9, p59Hck, p61Hck)
  Species: H. sapiens (human)
  Insert size (bp): 1425
  Entrez Gene: HCK (a.k.a. AIPCV, JTK9, p59Hck, p61Hck)
  Promoter: polyhedrin promoter
  Tag / fusion protein: 6xHis-TEV (N terminal on insert)
  Cloning method: Unknown
  Sequencing primers: 5′ ACCATCTCGCAAATAAATAAG; 3′ TAAGCTGCAATAAACAAGTT
Resource information
  A portion of this plasmid was derived from a plasmid made by: Genscript
Terms and licenses: Academic/Nonprofit Terms; Industry Terms: Not Available to Industry
How to cite: pFastBacHTa_HCK was a gift from Andrew Mesecar (Addgene plasmid # 224245 ; http://n2t.net/addgene:224245 ; RRID:Addgene_224245)
