[The description below was written by a language model from this plasmid's Addgene catalogue record and pLannotate feature annotations shown in this document.]
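Description:
pFastBacHTa_HCK is a baculovirus donor (transfer) plasmid built on the pFastBacHT A backbone for producing human HCK, a Src-family non-receptor tyrosine kinase of hematopoietic cells, in insect cells such as Sf9. In E. coli it replicates from a high-copy ColE1/pUC-type origin and is selected with ampicillin through the β-lactamase gene. An f1 origin is also present. The sequenced record is 6,113 nt, slightly smaller than the sum of the listed backbone and insert sizes.

The expression cassette is driven by the polyhedrin promoter from Autographa californica nucleopolyhedrovirus, a very strong late viral promoter active in infected insect cells. Downstream lies an N-terminal histidine tag, catalogued as 6xHis and matched by the annotation software as a fragment of an 8xHis tag. This is followed by a TEV protease cleavage site and the HCK coding sequence, so the protein can be captured by metal-affinity chromatography and the tag then removed. The annotated HCK region is flagged as a fragment of the reference protein, and the roughly 1.4 kb insert suggests that it does not encode the complete protein, though the record does not define the construct boundaries. An SV40 polyadenylation signal terminates the transcript.

The cassette, together with a gentamicin resistance gene expressed from the Pc integron promoter, is flanked by the Tn7L and Tn7R ends of a mini-Tn7 element. In the Bac-to-Bac type system this arrangement permits site-specific transposition into a bacmid carried in a suitable E. coli host. The resulting recombinant bacmid is used to generate baculovirus for infecting insect cells, with the purified recombinant kinase typically used for biochemical or structural studies, although the record states only insect-cell expression as the purpose.
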