Features (pLannotate 1.2.2; 17 found; start..end, strand, type, name):
     12..31      +  CDS            8xHis (fragment): 8xHis affinity tag
     53..73      +  CDS            TEV site: tobacco etch virus (TEV) protease recognition and cleavage site
     86..1423    +  CDS            HCK (fragment): HCK_HUMAN - Experimental evidence at protein level: Swiss-Prot protein existence level 1. Non-receptor tyrosine-protein kinase found in hematopoietic cells that transmits signals from cell surface receptors and plays an important role in the regulation of innate immune responses, including neutrophil, monocyte, macrophage and mast cell functions, phagocytosis, cell survival and proliferation, cell adhesion and migration. Acts downstream of receptors that bind the Fc region of immunoglobulins, such as FCGR1A and FCGR2A, but also CSF3R, PLAUR, the receptors for IFNG, IL2, IL6 and IL8, and integr
   1468..1551    +  CDS            large T antigen (fragment): large T antigen from SV40 (simian virus 40)
   1574..1708    +  polyA_signal   SV40 poly(A) signal: SV40 polyadenylation signal
   1737..1902    -  mobile_element Tn7L: mini-Tn7 element (left end of the Tn7 transposon) Tn7
   2065..2081    +  CDS            lacZα (fragment): LacZα fragment of β-galactosidase; lacZ fragment
   2086..2540    +  rep_origin     f1 ori (sequence partly withheld): f1 bacteriophage origin of replication; arrow indicates direction of (+) strand synthesis
   2566..2670    +  promoter       AmpR promoter: bla
   2671..3531    +  CDS            AmpR: β-lactamase; bla; confers resistance to ampicillin, carbenicillin, and related antibiotics
   3702..4290    +  rep_origin     ori: high-copy-number ColE1/pMB1/pBR322/pUC origin of replication
   4476..4527    -  misc_feature   bom (fragment): basis of mobility region from pBR322
   4595..4819    -  mobile_element Tn7R: mini-Tn7 element (right end of the Tn7 transposon) Tn7
   4886..5419    -  CDS            GmR: gentamycin acetyltransferase; aacC1; confers resistance to gentamycin
   5589..5617    -  promoter       Pc promoter: intI1 (promoter lies within the coding sequence); class 1 integron promoter
   5595..5942    -  CDS            YPR2_ECOLX (fragment): Protein predicted: Swiss-Prot protein existence level 4. From Escherichia coli.
   5969..6060    +  promoter       polyhedrin promoter: polh from Autographa californica; promoter for the baculovirus polyhedrin gene
>Addgene plasmid #224245 | pFastBacHTa_HCK | addgene full sequence | sequence record 458377 | Addgene NGS Result
CATGTCGTACTACCATCACCATCACCATCACGATTACGATATCCCAACGACCGAAAACCTGTATTTTCAG
GGCGCCATGGATCCGATCATCGTTGTTGCACTGTACGACTATGAGGCTATCCACCATGAAGACTTATCGT
TTCAGAAGGGCGATCAGATGGTAGTTTTGGAAGAGAGTGGTGAGTGGTGGAAAGCCCGATCCCTGGCCAC
TCGTAAAGAAGGTTACATACCGAGCAATTATGTGGCGCGCGTAGATTCTTTAGAGACGGAAGAATGGTTC
TTTAAAGGAATTTCACGTAAGGACGCTGAGCGACAACTATTGGCTCCAGGGAATATGCTCGGCTCATTCA
TGATCCGAGACAGTGAAACAACAAAAGGTAGTTACAGCCTATCAGTGCGGGACTATGATCCCAGGCAAGG
GGATACTGTAAAACATTATAAAATTCGAACGTTAGATAACGGAGGCTTCTACATTTCGCCCAGATCCACG
TTTAGCACACTCCAGGAACTAGTCGATCATTACAAAAAAGGAAACGACGGCTTGTGCCAAAAGCTCTCTG
TGCCTTGCATGTCGTCAAAGCCCCAAAAACCGTGGGAGAAGGACGCTTGGGAAATTCCGAGGGAGTCCCT
GAAGCTAGAAAAAAAGCTCGGAGCAGGGCAGTTTGGTGAAGTCTGGATGGCAACTTACAACAAACACACC
AAGGTCGCTGTTAAGACAATGAAGCCGGGTTCTATGTCAGTGGAGGCCTTTCTGGCCGAGGCAAACGTAA
TGAAGACGCTTCAGCACGACAAGTTGGTGAAGTTACACGCGGTCGTCACCAAAGAACCGATTTATATTAT
AACCGAGTTTATGGCCAAGGGAAGTTTGCTTGACTTTCTGAAATCTGATGAAGGCTCTAAACAGCCTCTC
CCAAAGTTAATAGACTTTTCCGCGCAGATAGCGGAAGGCATGGCTTTTATCGAACAACGGAACTATATTC
ATCGCGATCTACGGGCAGCGAACATACTTGTATCTGCGTCGCTGGTTTGTAAAATCGCGGACTTCGGGCT
TGCTAGGGTCATTGAAGATAATGAGTACACGGCACGTGAAGGTGCAAAATTCCCTATAAAGTGGACAGCC
CCCGAGGCCATAAATTTCGGGAGCTTTACCATCAAGAGTGACGTATGGTCATTCGGGATTCTCCTTATGG
AGATCGTTACTTATGGTCGCATACCATATCCAGGAATGTCGAATCCCGAAGTGATACGTGCACTAGAGAG
GGGTTACAGAATGCCAAGACCTGAAAATTGTCCTGAGGAATTATATAATATAATGATGCGCTGTTGGAAA
AACAGACCAGAGGAGCGGCCTACCTTCGAGTACATCCAAAGCGTTCTCGATGATTTCTACACTGCTACTG
AGTCTCAATATCAACAACAGCCCTGACTCGAGGCATGCGGTACCAAGCTTGTCGAGAAGTACTAGAGGAT
CATAATCAGCCATACCACATTTGTAGAGGTTTTACTTGCTTTAAAAAACCTCCCACACCTCCCCCTGAAC
CTGAAACATAAAATGAATGCAATTGTTGTTGTTAACTTGTTTATTGCAGCTTATAATGGTTACAAATAAA
GCAATAGCATCACAAATTTCACAAATAAAGCATTTTTTTCACTGCATTCTAGTTGTGGTTTGTCCAAACT
CATCAATGTATCTTATCATGTCTGGATCTGATCACTGCTTGAGCCTAGGAGATCCGAACCAGATAAGTGA
AATCTAGTTCCAAACTATTTTGTCATTTTTAATTTTCGTATTAGCTTACGACGCTACACCCAGTTCCCAT
CTATTTTGTCACTCTTCCCTAAATAATCCTTAAAAACTCCATTTCCACCCCTCCCAGTTCCCAACTATTT
TGTCCGCCCACAGCGGGGCATTTTTCTTCCTGTTATGTTTTTAATCAAACATCCTGCCAACTCCATGTGA
CAAACCGTCATCTTCGGCTACTTTTTCTCTGTCACAGAATGAAAATTTTTCTGTCATCTCTTCGTTATTA
ATGTTTGTAATTGACTGAATATCAACGCTTATTTGCAGCCTGAATGGCGAATGGG
[124 nt withheld, positions 2086-2209]
C
[91 nt withheld, positions 2211-2301]
A
[49 nt withheld, positions 2303-2351]
CCTTTGACGTTGGAGTCCACGTTCTT
[37 nt withheld, positions 2378-2414]
ACCCTATCTCGGTCTATTCTTTTGATTTATAAGGGATTTTGCCGATTTCGGCCTATTGGTTAAAAAATGA
GCTGATTTAACAAAAATTTAACGCGAATTTTAACAAAATATTAACGCTTACAATTTAGGTGGCACTTTTC
GGGGAAATGTGCGCGGAACCCCTATTTGTTTATTTTTCTAAATACATTCAAATATGTATCCGCTCATGAG
ACAATAACCCTGATAAATGCTTCAATAATATTGAAAAAGGAAGAGTATGAGTATTCAACATTTCCGTGTC
GCCCTTATTCCCTTTTTTGCGGCATTTTGCCTTCCTGTTTTTGCTCACCCAGAAACGCTGGTGAAAGTAA
AAGATGCTGAAGATCAGTTGGGTGCACGAGTGGGTTACATCGAACTGGATCTCAACAGCGGTAAGATCCT
TGAGAGTTTTCGCCCCGAAGAACGTTTTCCAATGATGAGCACTTTTAAAGTTCTGCTATGTGGCGCGGTA
TTATCCCGTATTGACGCCGGGCAAGAGCAACTCGGTCGCCGCATACACTATTCTCAGAATGACTTGGTTG
AGTACTCACCAGTCACAGAAAAGCATCTTACGGATGGCATGACAGTAAGAGAATTATGCAGTGCTGCCAT
AACCATGAGTGATAACACTGCGGCCAACTTACTTCTGACAACGATCGGAGGACCGAAGGAGCTAACCGCT
TTTTTGCACAACATGGGGGATCATGTAACTCGCCTTGATCGTTGGGAACCGGAGCTGAATGAAGCCATAC
CAAACGACGAGCGTGACACCACGATGCCTGTAGCAATGGCAACAACGTTGCGCAAACTATTAACTGGCGA
ACTACTTACTCTAGCTTCCCGGCAACAATTAATAGACTGGATGGAGGCGGATAAAGTTGCAGGACCACTT
CTGCGCTCGGCCCTTCCGGCTGGCTGGTTTATTGCTGATAAATCTGGAGCCGGTGAGCGTGGGTCTCGCG
GTATCATTGCAGCACTGGGGCCAGATGGTAAGCCCTCCCGTATCGTAGTTATCTACACGACGGGGAGTCA
GGCAACTATGGATGAACGAAATAGACAGATCGCTGAGATAGGTGCCTCACTGATTAAGCATTGGTAACTG
TCAGACCAAGTTTACTCATATATACTTTAGATTGATTTAAAACTTCATTTTTAATTTAAAAGGATCTAGG
TGAAGATCCTTTTTGATAATCTCATGACCAAAATCCCTTAACGTGAGTTTTCGTTCCACTGAGCGTCAGA
CCCCGTAGAAAAGATCAAAGGATCTTCTTGAGATCCTTTTTTTCTGCGCGTAATCTGCTGCTTGCAAACA
AAAAAACCACCGCTACCAGCGGTGGTTTGTTTGCCGGATCAAGAGCTACCAACTCTTTTTCCGAAGGTAA
CTGGCTTCAGCAGAGCGCAGATACCAAATACTGTTCTTCTAGTGTAGCCGTAGTTAGGCCACCACTTCAA
GAACTCTGTAGCACCGCCTACATACCTCGCTCTGCTAATCCTGTTACCAGTGGCTGCTGCCAGTGGCGAT
AAGTCGTGTCTTACCGGGTTGGACTCAAGACGATAGTTACCGGATAAGGCGCAGCGGTCGGGCTGAACGG
GGGGTTCGTGCACACAGCCCAGCTTGGAGCGAACGACCTACACCGAACTGAGATACCTACAGCGTGAGCT
ATGAGAAAGCGCCACGCTTCCCGAAGGGAGAAAGGCGGACAGGTATCCGGTAAGCGGCAGGGTCGGAACA
GGAGAGCGCACGAGGGAGCTTCCAGGGGGAAACGCCTGGTATCTTTATAGTCCTGTCGGGTTTCGCCACC
TCTGACTTGAGCGTCGATTTTTGTGATGCTCGTCAGGGGGGCGGAGCCTATGGAAAAACGCCAGCAACGC
GGCCTTTTTACGGTTCCTGGCCTTTTGCTGGCCTTTTGCTCACATGTTCTTTCCTGCGTTATCCCCTGAT
TCTGTGGATAACCGTATTACCGCCTTTGAGTGAGCTGATACCGCTCGCCGCAGCCGAACGACCGAGCGCA
GCGAGTCAGTGAGCGAGGAAGCGGAAGAGCGCCTGATGCGGTATTTTCTCCTTACGCATCTGTGCGGTAT
TTCACACCGCATAGACCAGCCGCGTAACCTGGCAAAATCGGTTACGGTTGAGTAATAAATGGATGCCCTG
CGTAAGCGGGTGTGGGCGGACAATAAAGTCTTAAACTGAACAAAATAGATCTAAACTATGACAATAAAGT
CTTAAACTAGACAGAATAGTTGTAAACTGAAATCAGTCCAGTTATGCTGTGAAAAAGCATACTGGACTTT
TGTTATGGCTAAAGCAAACTCTTCATTTTCTGAAGTGCAAATTGCCCGTCGTATTAAAGAGGGGCGTGGC
CAAGGGCATGGTAAAGACTATATTCGCGGCGTTGTGACAATTTACCGAACAACTCCGCGGCCGGGAAGCC
GATCTCGGCTTGAACGAATTGTTAGGTGGCGGTACTTGGGTCGATATCAAAGTGCATCACTTCTTCCCGT
ATGCCCAACTTTGTATAGAGAGCCACTGCGGGATCGTCACCGTAATCTGCTTGCACGTAGATCACATAAG
CACCAAGCGCGTTGGCCTCATGCTTGAGGAGATTGATGAGCGCGGTGGCAATGCCCTGCCTCCGGTGCTC
GCCGGAGACTGCGAGATCATAGATATAGATCTCACTACGCGGCTGCTCAAACTTGGGCAGAACGTAAGCC
GCGAGAGCGCCAACAACCGCTTCTTGGTCGAAGGCAGCAAGCGCGATGAATGTCTTACTACGGAGCAAGT
TCCCGAGGTAATCGGAGTCCGGCTGATGTTGGGAGTAGGTGGCTACGTCTCCGAACTCACGACCGAAAAG
ATCAAGAGCAGCCCGCATGGATTTGACTTGGTCAGGGCCGAGCCTACATGTGCGAATGATGCCCATACTT
GAGCCACCTAACTTTGTTTTAGGGCGACTGCCCTGCTGCGTAACATCGTTGCTGCTCCATAACATCAAAC
ATCGACCCACGGCGTAACGCGCTTGCTGCTTGGATGCCCGAGGCATAGACTGTACAAAAAAACAGTCATA
ACAAGCCATGAAAACCGCCACTGCGCCGTTACCACCGCTGCGTTCGGTCAAGGTTCTGGACCAGTTGCGT
GAGCGCATACGCTACTTGCATTACAGTTTACGAACCGAACAGGCTTATGTCAACTGGGTTCGTGCCTTCA
TCCGTTTCCACGGTGTGCGTCACCCGGCAACCTTGGGCAGCAGCGAAGTCGAGGCATTTCTGTCCTGGCT
GGCGAACGAGCGCAAGGTTTCGGTCTCCACGCATCGTCAGGCATTGGCGGCCTTGCTGTTCTTCTACGGC
AAGGTGCTGTGCACGGATCTGCCCTGGCTTCAGGAGATCGGAAGACCTCGGCCGTCGCGGCGCTTGCCGG
TGGTGCTGACCCCGGATGAAGTGGTTCGCATCCTCGGTTTTCTGGAAGGCGAGCATCGTTTGTTCGCCCA
GGACTCTAGCTATAGTTCTAGTGGTTGGCTACGTATACTCCGGAATATTAATAGATCATGGAGATAATTA
AAATGATAACCATCTCGCAAATAAATAAGTATTTTACTGTTTTCGTAACAGTTTTGTAATAAAAAAACCT
ATAAATATTCCGGATTATTCATACCGTCCCACCATCGGGCGCGGATCTCGGTCCGAAAC
